Addgene plasmid #73816: CAG Double flox Synaptophysin-EGFP WPRE
Purpose: EGFP Fluorescent reporter for overexpressed synaptophysin in mammalian cell
Depositing lab: Michael Stryker. Depositing organization: University of California, San Francisco (UCSF). Publication: Sonic hedgehog expression in corticofugal projection neurons directs cortical microcircuit formation. Harwell CC, Parker PR, Gee SM, Okada A, McConnell SK, Kreitzer AC, Kriegstein AR. Neuron. 2012 Mar 22;73(6):1116-26. doi: 10.1016/j.neuron.2012.02.009. Epub 2012 Mar 21. PubMed 22445340.
Backbone
  Vector backbone: AAV CAG
  Backbone size w/o insert (bp): 6137
  Total vector size (bp): 7823
  Vector type: Mammalian Expression, AAV
Growth in bacteria
  Bacterial resistance: Ampicillin, 100 μg/mL
  Growth temperature: 37°C
  Growth strain: NEB Stable
  Copy number: High Copy
Gene/Insert
  Gene/Insert name: synaptophysin-eGFP
  Species: R. norvegicus (rat)
  Insert size (bp): 1686
  GenBank ID: NM_012664
  Promoter: CAG
  Tag / fusion protein: EGFP (C terminal on insert)
  Cloning method: Restriction Enzyme; 5′ cloning site EcoRV (not destroyed); 3′ cloning site Asc1 (not destroyed)
  Sequencing primers: 5′ pCAG-F; 3′ WPRE-R
Terms and licenses: Academic/Nonprofit Terms; Industry Terms: Not Available to Industry
Depositor comments: The gene synaptophysin-eGFP (77504-1) was cloned in D13 AAV CAG Double ox eGFP by EcoRV and Asc1. This construct can be electroporated into the uteros or packed into a virus for viral injection
How to cite: CAG Double flox Synaptophysin-EGFP WPRE was a gift from Michael Stryker (Addgene plasmid # 73816)
