[The description below was written by a language model from this plasmid's Addgene catalogue record and pLannotate feature annotations shown in this document.]
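Description:
CAG Double flox Synaptophysin-EGFP WPRE is an AAV transfer plasmid for Cre-dependent mammalian expression of rat synaptophysin fused at its C terminus to EGFP. It is a high-copy plasmid of about 7.8 kb, propagated in E. coli through a ColE1/pUC-type origin with ampicillin selection (β-lactamase), and it also carries an f1/M13 phage origin. The expression cassette lies between AAV2 inverted terminal repeats, which allow it to be packaged into recombinant AAV. The depositor's sequence shows both ITRs intact. In the repository's sequencing result, the ITR upstream of the promoter is annotated only as a short fragment, which may reflect the difficulty of reading through these repeats or a partial deletion.

Transcription is driven by the CAG promoter, made up of the CMV enhancer, the chicken β-actin promoter and a chimeric intron. A short CaMKII promoter fragment upstream appears to be a remnant of the backbone. The synaptophysin-EGFP coding sequence sits in reverse orientation relative to the promoter. It is flanked by pairs of lox2272 and loxP sites, with the two sites of each pair in opposing orientation (a double-floxed inverted, or DIO/FLEX, arrangement). Without Cre the antisense insert is not expressed. Cre inverts the cassette through one pair of sites and then excises a site through the other pair, which locks the fusion gene in the sense orientation. A WPRE and the human growth hormone polyadenylation signal downstream enhance transcript stability and processing.

Because synaptophysin is a synaptic vesicle protein, the fusion serves as a fluorescent reporter of overexpressed synaptophysin, marking presynaptic terminals of Cre-expressing neurons. The depositor notes that the plasmid can be delivered by in utero electroporation or packaged into virus for injection.
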