Features (pLannotate 1.2.2; 25 found; start..end, strand, type, name):
     24..57      +  protein_bind   lox2272: Cre-mediated recombination occurs in the 8-bp core sequence (GGATACTT). lox2272 sites are compatible with each other, but incompatible with loxP or loxN sites (Lee and Saito, 1988). Cre recombinase
     58..107     -  intron         β-globin intron (fragment): internally truncated intron from human β-globin
    108..141     +  protein_bind   loxP: Cre-mediated recombination occurs in the 8-bp core sequence (GCATACAT). Cre recombinase
    152..868     -  CDS            EGFP: the original enhanced GFP (Yang et al., 1996) mammalian codon-optimized
    917..1837    -  CDS            Syp: SYPH_RAT - Experimental evidence at protein level: Swiss-Prot protein existence level 1. Possibly involved in structural functions as organizing other membrane components or in targeting the vesicles to the plasma membrane. Involved in the regulation of short-term and long-term synaptic plasticity (By similarity). From Rattus norvegicus (Rat).
   1881..1914    -  protein_bind   lox2272: Cre-mediated recombination occurs in the 8-bp core sequence (GGATACTT). lox2272 sites are compatible with each other, but incompatible with loxP or loxN sites (Lee and Saito, 1988). Cre recombinase
   1915..1964    -  intron         β-globin intron (fragment): internally truncated intron from human β-globin
   1965..1998    -  protein_bind   loxP: Cre-mediated recombination occurs in the 8-bp core sequence (GCATACAT). Cre recombinase
   2030..2618    +  misc_feature   WPRE: woodchuck hepatitis virus posttranscriptional regulatory element
   2650..3126    +  polyA_signal   hGH poly(A) signal: human growth hormone polyadenylation signal
   3166..3306    +  repeat_region  AAV2 ITR: inverted terminal repeat of adeno-associated virus serotype 2 inverted
   3311..3362    -  misc_feature   bom (fragment): basis of mobility region from pBR322
   3381..3761    +  rep_origin     M13 ori (sequence partly withheld): M13 bacteriophage origin of replication; arrow indicates direction of (+) strand synthesis
   3837..3886    -  misc_feature   bom (fragment): basis of mobility region from pBR322
   3988..4023    -  CDS            rop (fragment): Rop protein, which maintains plasmids at low copy number; rop
   4118..4222    +  promoter       AmpR promoter: bla
   4223..5083    +  CDS            AmpR: β-lactamase; bla; confers resistance to ampicillin, carbenicillin, and related antibiotics
   5254..5842    +  rep_origin     ori: high-copy-number ColE1/pMB1/pBR322/pUC origin of replication
   5904..6044    -  repeat_region  AAV2 ITR: inverted terminal repeat of adeno-associated virus serotype 2 inverted
   6061..6115    +  promoter       CaMKII promoter (fragment): promoter for the mouse calcium/calmodulin-dependent kinase II α subunit
   6111..6475    +  enhancer       CMV enhancer: human cytomegalovirus immediate early enhancer
   6478..6753    +  promoter       chicken β-actin promoter: No description available
   6754..7762    +  intron         chimeric intron: chimera between introns from chicken β-actin and rabbit β-globin
   7760..7816    +  CDS            HBB (fragment): HBB_LEPEU - Experimental evidence at protein level: Swiss-Prot protein existence level 1. Involved in oxygen transport from the lung to the various peripheral tissues. From Lepus europaeus (European hare).
   7830..17      +  misc_feature   MCS (fragment) (across the origin): pUC18/19 multiple cloning site
>Addgene plasmid #73816 | CAG Double flox Synaptophysin-EGFP WPRE | depositor full sequence | sequence record 142199 | CAG Double flox Synaptophysin-EGFP WPRE sequence 7830 bps
GATCCTCTAGAGTCGACTCCGGAATAACTTCGTATAGGATACTTTATACGAAGTTATGCAGAATGGTAGC
TGGATTGTAGCTGCTATTAGCAATATGAAACCTCTTAATAACTTCGTATAGCATACATTATACGAAGTTA
TGGCGCGCCCTTTACTTGTACAGCTCGTCCATGCCGAGAGTGATCCCGGCGGCGGTCACGAACTCCAGCA
GGACCATGTGATCGCGCTTCTCGTTGGGGTCTTTGCTCAGGGCGGACTGGGTGCTCAGGTAGTGGTTGTC
GGGCAGCAGCACGGGGCCGTCGCCGATGGGGGTGTTCTGCTGGTAGTGGTCGGCGAGCTGCACGCTGCCG
TCCTCGATGTTGTGGCGGATCTTGAAGTTCACCTTGATGCCGTTCTTCTGCTTGTCGGCCATGATATAGA
CGTTGTGGCTGTTGTAGTTGTACTCCAGCTTGTGCCCCAGGATGTTGCCGTCCTCCTTGAAGTCGATGCC
CTTCAGCTCGATGCGGTTCACCAGGGTGTCGCCCTCGAACTTCACCTCGGCGCGGGTCTTGTAGTTGCCG
TCGTCCTTGAAGAAGATGGTGCGCTCCTGGACGTAGCCTTCGGGCATGGCGGACTTGAAGAAGTCGTGCT
GCTTCATGTGGTCGGGGTAGCGGCTGAAGCACTGCACGCCGTAGGTCAGGGTGGTCACGAGGGTGGGCCA
GGGCACGGGCAGCTTGCCGGTGGTGCAGATGAACTTCAGGGTCAGCTTGCCGTAGGTGGCATCGCCCTCG
CCCTCGCCGGACACGCTGAACTTGTGGCCGTTTACGTCGCCGTCCAGCTCGACCAGGATGGGCACCACCC
CGGTGAACAGCTCCTCGCCCTTGCTCACGTGGATCCCACTGCTATAATAACAATAAGTTTTTGGTTCTAC
CCCTTTCATCTGATTGGAGAAGGAGGTGGGCGCACCCTGTTGGCCATAGCCTTGCTGCCCATAGTCGCCC
TGAGGCCCGTAGCCACCGCCACCGCTGGCTGGCTGCCCGTAATCGGGTTGATAACCACCCTGAGGCCCGT
AGGAGTCCTGGGGCCCATAGCCTCCGGGGCCCTGCCCGTAGCCCGCATCGCCGTAGGCATCGCCAGGTGC
TGGTTGCTTTTCCGGGGCGCCTGGAGGTGCGCGCATGAATGGGGCTGCCCAGCCTGTCTCCTTGAACACG
AACCATAAGTTGCCAACCCAGAGCACCAGGTTCAGGAAGCCAAACACCACTGAGGTGTTGAGTCCTGAAG
TCACAGGGTCCCTCAGTTCCTTGCATGTGTTCCCTGTCTGGCGGCACATGGGCATCTCCTTGATAATGTT
CTCTGGGTCCGTGGCCATCTTCACATCGGACAGGCCTTTGGCCCAGGCTGATGAACTAACTAGCCACATG
AAAGCGAACACGGCTGTAGCCAGAAAGTCCATCATAGGCCCTTTGTTGTTCTCTCGGTACTTGTTCTGCA
GGAAGATGTAGGTGGCCAGGGCCCCCATGGAGTAGAGGAAGGCAAACACAGCCACGGTGACAAAGAATTC
AGCCGACGAGGAGTAGTCCCCAACCAGGAAGATCTTGGTAGTGCCCCCTTTGACGCAGGAGGGTGCATCA
AAGTACACTTGGTGCAGCCTGAAGGGGTACTCGAATTCAACTTCGATGTTGAGGGCACTCTCCGTCTTGT
TGGCACACTCCACGCTCAGCCGAAGCTCCCCGGTGTAGCTGCCACACGTAGCAAAGGCGAAGATGGCAAA
GACCCACTGCAGCACCTTCACGAAGCCAAGGGGCTCCTTGACCACCCGGAACTGACCCCCAGCCACCAGC
TGATTCACCACGTCCATGGTGGCAAGGGCGAATTCCAGCACACTGGCGGCCGTTACTAGCATAACTTCGT
ATAAAGTATCCTATACGAAGTTATTTGCCTTAACCCAGAAATTATCACTGTTATTCTTTAGAATGGTGCA
AAGAATAACTTCGTATAATGTATGCTATACGAAGTTATGAATTCGATATCCCAAATCAAGCTTATCGATA
ATCAACCTCTGGATTACAAAATTTGTGAAAGATTGACTGGTATTCTTAACTATGTTGCTCCTTTTACGCT
ATGTGGATACGCTGCTTTAATGCCTTTGTATCATGCTATTGCTTCCCGTATGGCTTTCATTTTCTCCTCC
TTGTATAAATCCTGGTTGCTGTCTCTTTATGAGGAGTTGTGGCCCGTTGTCAGGCAACGTGGCGTGGTGT
GCACTGTGTTTGCTGACGCAACCCCCACTGGTTGGGGCATTGCCACCACCTGTCAGCTCCTTTCCGGGAC
TTTCGCTTTCCCCCTCCCTATTGCCACGGCGGAACTCATCGCCGCCTGCCTTGCCCGCTGCTGGACAGGG
GCTCGGCTGTTGGGCACTGACAATTCCGTGGTGTTGTCGGGGAAATCATCGTCCTTTCCTTGGCTGCTCG
CCTATGTTGCCACCTGGATTCTGCGCGGGACGTCCTTCTGCTACGTCCCTTCGGCCCTCAATCCAGCGGA
CCTTCCTTCCCGCGGCCTGCTGCCGGCTCTGCGGCCTCTTCCGCGTCTTCGCCTTCGCCCTCAGACGAGT
CGGATCTCCCTTTGGGCCGCCTCCCCGCATCGATACCGAGCGCTGCTCGAGAGATCTACGGGTGGCATCC
CTGTGACCCCTCCCCAGTGCCTCTCCTGGCCCTGGAAGTTGCCACTCCAGTGCCCACCAGCCTTGTCCTA
ATAAAATTAAGTTGCATCATTTTGTCTGACTAGGTGTCCTTCTATAATATTATGGGGTGGAGGGGGGTGG
TATGGAGCAAGGGGCAAGTTGGGAAGACAACCTGTAGGGCCTGCGGGGTCTATTGGGAACCAAGCTGGAG
TGCAGTGGCACAATCTTGGCTCACTGCAATCTCCGCCTCCTGGGTTCAAGCGATTCTCCTGCCTCAGCCT
CCCGAGTTGTTGGGATTCCAGGCATGCATGACCAGGCTCAGCTAATTTTTGTTTTTTTGGTAGAGACGGG
GTTTCACCATATTGGCCAGGCTGGTCTCCAACTCCTAATCTCAGGTGATCTACCCACCTTGGCCTCCCAA
ATTGCTGGGATTACAGGCGTGAACCACTGCTCCCTTCCCTGTCCTTCTGATTTTGTAGGTAACCACGTGC
GGACCGAGCGGCCGCAGGAACCCCTAGTGATGGAGTTGGCCACTCCCTCTCTGCGCGCTCGCTCGCTCAC
TGAGGCCGGGCGACCAAAGGTCGCCCGACGCCCGGGCTTTGCCCGGGCGGCCTCAGTGAGCGAGCGAGCG
CGCAGCTGCCTGCAGGGGCGCCTGATGCGGTATTTTCTCCTTACGCATCTGTGCGGTATTTCACACCGCA
TA
[142 nt withheld, positions 3363-3504]
C
[141 nt withheld, positions 3506-3646]
CCTTTGACGTTGGAGTCCACGTTCTTT
[37 nt withheld, positions 3674-3710]
ACCCTATCTCGGGCTATTCTTTTGATTTATAAGGGATTTTGCCGATTTCGGCCTATTGGTTAAAAAATGA
GCTGATTTAACAAAAATTTAACGCGAATTTTAACAAAATATTAACGTTTACAATTTTATGGTGCACTCTC
AGTACAATCTGCTCTGATGCCGCATAGTTAAGCCAGCCCCGACACCCGCCAACACCCGCTGACGCGCCCT
GACGGGCTTGTCTGCTCCCGGCATCCGCTTACAGACAAGCTGTGACCGTCTCCGGGAGCTGCATGTGTCA
GAGGTTTTCACCGTCATCACCGAAACGCGCGAGACGAAAGGGCCTCGTGATACGCCTATTTTTATAGGTT
AATGTCATGATAATAATGGTTTCTTAGACGTCAGGTGGCACTTTTCGGGGAAATGTGCGCGGAACCCCTA
TTTGTTTATTTTTCTAAATACATTCAAATATGTATCCGCTCATGAGACAATAACCCTGATAAATGCTTCA
ATAATATTGAAAAAGGAAGAGTATGAGTATTCAACATTTCCGTGTCGCCCTTATTCCCTTTTTTGCGGCA
TTTTGCCTTCCTGTTTTTGCTCACCCAGAAACGCTGGTGAAAGTAAAAGATGCTGAAGATCAGTTGGGTG
CACGAGTGGGTTACATCGAACTGGATCTCAACAGCGGTAAGATCCTTGAGAGTTTTCGCCCCGAAGAACG
TTTTCCAATGATGAGCACTTTTAAAGTTCTGCTATGTGGCGCGGTATTATCCCGTATTGACGCCGGGCAA
GAGCAACTCGGTCGCCGCATACACTATTCTCAGAATGACTTGGTTGAGTACTCACCAGTCACAGAAAAGC
ATCTTACGGATGGCATGACAGTAAGAGAATTATGCAGTGCTGCCATAACCATGAGTGATAACACTGCGGC
CAACTTACTTCTGACAACGATCGGAGGACCGAAGGAGCTAACCGCTTTTTTGCACAACATGGGGGATCAT
GTAACTCGCCTTGATCGTTGGGAACCGGAGCTGAATGAAGCCATACCAAACGACGAGCGTGACACCACGA
TGCCTGTAGCAATGGCAACAACGTTGCGCAAACTATTAACTGGCGAACTACTTACTCTAGCTTCCCGGCA
ACAATTAATAGACTGGATGGAGGCGGATAAAGTTGCAGGACCACTTCTGCGCTCGGCCCTTCCGGCTGGC
TGGTTTATTGCTGATAAATCTGGAGCCGGTGAGCGTGGGTCTCGCGGTATCATTGCAGCACTGGGGCCAG
ATGGTAAGCCCTCCCGTATCGTAGTTATCTACACGACGGGGAGTCAGGCAACTATGGATGAACGAAATAG
ACAGATCGCTGAGATAGGTGCCTCACTGATTAAGCATTGGTAACTGTCAGACCAAGTTTACTCATATATA
CTTTAGATTGATTTAAAACTTCATTTTTAATTTAAAAGGATCTAGGTGAAGATCCTTTTTGATAATCTCA
TGACCAAAATCCCTTAACGTGAGTTTTCGTTCCACTGAGCGTCAGACCCCGTAGAAAAGATCAAAGGATC
TTCTTGAGATCCTTTTTTTCTGCGCGTAATCTGCTGCTTGCAAACAAAAAAACCACCGCTACCAGCGGTG
GTTTGTTTGCCGGATCAAGAGCTACCAACTCTTTTTCCGAAGGTAACTGGCTTCAGCAGAGCGCAGATAC
CAAATACTGTCCTTCTAGTGTAGCCGTAGTTAGGCCACCACTTCAAGAACTCTGTAGCACCGCCTACATA
CCTCGCTCTGCTAATCCTGTTACCAGTGGCTGCTGCCAGTGGCGATAAGTCGTGTCTTACCGGGTTGGAC
TCAAGACGATAGTTACCGGATAAGGCGCAGCGGTCGGGCTGAACGGGGGGTTCGTGCACACAGCCCAGCT
TGGAGCGAACGACCTACACCGAACTGAGATACCTACAGCGTGAGCTATGAGAAAGCGCCACGCTTCCCGA
AGGGAGAAAGGCGGACAGGTATCCGGTAAGCGGCAGGGTCGGAACAGGAGAGCGCACGAGGGAGCTTCCA
GGGGGAAACGCCTGGTATCTTTATAGTCCTGTCGGGTTTCGCCACCTCTGACTTGAGCGTCGATTTTTGT
GATGCTCGTCAGGGGGGCGGAGCCTATGGAAAAACGCCAGCAACGCGGCCTTTTTACGGTTCCTGGCCTT
TTGCTGGCCTTTTGCTCACATGTCCTGCAGGCAGCTGCGCGCTCGCTCGCTCACTGAGGCCGCCCGGGCA
AAGCCCGGGCGTCGGGCGACCTTTGGTCGCCCGGCCTCAGTGAGCGAGCGAGCGCGCAGAGAGGGAGTGG
CCAACTCCATCACTAGGGGTTCCTGCGGCCGCACGCGTAACATTATGGCCTTAGGTCACTTCATCTCCAT
GGGGTTCTTCTTCTGATTTTCTAGATATTAATAGTAATCAATTACGGGGTCATTAGTTCATAGCCCATAT
ATGGAGTTCCGCGTTACATAACTTACGGTAAATGGCCCGCCTGGCTGACCGCCCAACGACCCCCGCCCAT
TGACGTCAATAATGACGTATGTTCCCATAGTAACGCCAATAGGGACTTTCCATTGACGTCAATGGGTGGA
CTATTTACGGTAAACTGCCCACTTGGCAGTACATCAAGTGTATCATATGCCAAGTACGCCCCCTATTGAC
GTCAATGACGGTAAATGGCCCGCCTGGCATTATGCCCAGTACATGACCTTATGGGACTTTCCTACTTGGC
AGTACATCTACGTATTAGTCATCGCTATTACCATGGGTCGAGGTGAGCCCCACGTTCTGCTTCACTCTCC
CCATCTCCCCCCCCTCCCCACCCCCAATTTTGTATTTATTTATTTTTTAATTATTTTGTGCAGCGATGGG
GGCGGGGGGGGGGGGGGCGCGCGCCAGGCGGGGCGGGGCGGGGGCGAGGGCGGGGCGGGGCGAGGCGGAG
AGGTGCGGCGGCAGCCAATCAGAGCGGCGCGCTCCGAAAGTTTCCTTTTATGGCGAGGCGGCGGCGGCGG
CGGCCCTATAAAAAGCGAAGCGCGCGGCGGGCGGGAGTCGCTGCGTTGCCTTCGCCCCGTGCCCCGCTCC
GCGCCGCCTCGCGCCGCCCGCCCCGGCTCTGACTGACCGCGTTACTCCCACAGGTGAGCGGGCGGGACGG
CCCTTCTCCTCCGGGCTGTAATTAGCGCTTGGTTTAATGACGGCTCGTTTCTTTTCTGTGGCTGCGTGAA
AGCCTTAAAGGGCTCCGGGAGGGCCCTTTGTGCGGGGGGGAGCGGCTCGGGGGGTGCGTGCGTGTGTGTG
TGCGTGGGGAGCGCCGCGTGCGGCCCGCGCTGCCCGGCGGCTGTGAGCGCTGCGGGCGCGGCGCGGGGCT
TTGTGCGCTCCGCGTGTGCGCGAGGGGAGCGCGGCCGGGGGCGGTGCCCCGCGGTGCGGGGGGGCTGCGA
GGGGAACAAAGGCTGCGTGCGGGGTGTGTGCGTGGGGGGGTGAGCAGGGGGTGTGGGCGCGGCGGTCGGG
CTGTAACCCCCCCCTGCACCCCCCTCCCCGAGTTGCTGAGCACGGCCCGGCTTCGGGTGCGGGGCTCCGT
GCGGGGCGTGGCGCGGGGCTCGCCGTGCCGGGCGGGGGGTGGCGGCAGGTGGGGGTGCCGGGCGGGGCGG
GGCCGCCTCGGGCCGGGGAGGGCTCGGGGGAGGGGCGCGGCGGCCCCGGAGCGCCGGCGGCTGTCGAGGC
GCGGCGAGCCGCAGCCATTGCCTTTTATGGTAATCGTGCGAGAGGGCGCAGGGACTTCCTTTGTCCCAAA
TCTGGCGGAGCCGAAATCTGGGAGGCGCCGCCGCACCCCCTCTAGCGGGCGCGGGCGAAGCGGTGCGGCG
CCGGCAGGAAGGAAATGGGCGGGGAGGGCCTTCGTGCGTCGCCGCGCCGCCGTCCCCTTCTCCATCTCCA
GCCTCGGGGCTGCCGCAGGGGGACGGCTGCCTTCGGGGGGGACGGGGCAGGGCGGGGTTCGGCTTCTGGC
GTGTGACCGGCGGCTCTAGAGCCTCTGCTAACCATGTTCATGCCTTCTTCTTTTTCCTACAGCTCCTGGG
CAACGTGCTGGTTATTGTGCTGTCTCATCATTTTGGCAAAGAATTCGGTACCGGAGCTCG
