Features (pLannotate 1.2.2; 25 found; start..end, strand, type, name):
     24..57      +  protein_bind   lox2272: Cre-mediated recombination occurs in the 8-bp core sequence (GGATACTT). lox2272 sites are compatible with each other, but incompatible with loxP or loxN sites (Lee and Saito, 1988). Cre recombinase
     58..107     -  intron         β-globin intron (fragment): internally truncated intron from human β-globin
    108..141     +  protein_bind   loxP: Cre-mediated recombination occurs in the 8-bp core sequence (GCATACAT). Cre recombinase
    152..868     -  CDS            EGFP: the original enhanced GFP (Yang et al., 1996) mammalian codon-optimized
    917..1837    -  CDS            Syp: SYPH_RAT - Experimental evidence at protein level: Swiss-Prot protein existence level 1. Possibly involved in structural functions as organizing other membrane components or in targeting the vesicles to the plasma membrane. Involved in the regulation of short-term and long-term synaptic plasticity (By similarity). From Rattus norvegicus (Rat).
   1881..1914    -  protein_bind   lox2272: Cre-mediated recombination occurs in the 8-bp core sequence (GGATACTT). lox2272 sites are compatible with each other, but incompatible with loxP or loxN sites (Lee and Saito, 1988). Cre recombinase
   1915..1964    -  intron         β-globin intron (fragment): internally truncated intron from human β-globin
   1965..1998    -  protein_bind   loxP: Cre-mediated recombination occurs in the 8-bp core sequence (GCATACAT). Cre recombinase
   2030..2618    +  misc_feature   WPRE: woodchuck hepatitis virus posttranscriptional regulatory element
   2650..3126    +  polyA_signal   hGH poly(A) signal: human growth hormone polyadenylation signal
   3166..3306    +  repeat_region  AAV2 ITR: inverted terminal repeat of adeno-associated virus serotype 2 inverted
   3311..3362    -  misc_feature   bom (fragment): basis of mobility region from pBR322
   3381..3836    +  rep_origin     f1 ori (sequence partly withheld): f1 bacteriophage origin of replication; arrow indicates direction of (+) strand synthesis
   3837..3886    -  misc_feature   bom (fragment): basis of mobility region from pBR322
   3988..4023    -  CDS            rop (fragment): Rop protein, which maintains plasmids at low copy number; rop
   4118..4222    +  promoter       AmpR promoter: bla
   4223..5083    +  CDS            AmpR: β-lactamase; bla; confers resistance to ampicillin, carbenicillin, and related antibiotics
   5254..5842    +  rep_origin     ori: high-copy-number ColE1/pMB1/pBR322/pUC origin of replication
   5915..5949    +  repeat_region  AAV2 ITR (fragment): inverted terminal repeat of adeno-associated virus serotype 2 inverted
   6061..6114    +  promoter       CaMKII promoter (fragment): promoter for the mouse calcium/calmodulin-dependent kinase II α subunit
   6172..6475    +  enhancer       CMV enhancer: human cytomegalovirus immediate early enhancer
   6477..6752    +  promoter       chicken β-actin promoter: No description available
   6753..7769    +  intron         chimeric intron: chimera between introns from chicken β-actin and rabbit β-globin
   7767..7823    +  CDS            HBB (fragment): HBB_LEPEU - Experimental evidence at protein level: Swiss-Prot protein existence level 1. Involved in oxygen transport from the lung to the various peripheral tissues. From Lepus europaeus (European hare).
   7836..17      +  misc_feature   MCS (fragment) (across the origin): pUC18/19 multiple cloning site
>Addgene plasmid #73816 | CAG Double flox Synaptophysin-EGFP WPRE | addgene full sequence | sequence record 318008 | Addgene NGS Result
GATCCTCTAGAGTCGACTCCGGAATAACTTCGTATAGGATACTTTATACGAAGTTATGCAGAATGGTAGC
TGGATTGTAGCTGCTATTAGCAATATGAAACCTCTTAATAACTTCGTATAGCATACATTATACGAAGTTA
TGGCGCGCCCTTTACTTGTACAGCTCGTCCATGCCGAGAGTGATCCCGGCGGCGGTCACGAACTCCAGCA
GGACCATGTGATCGCGCTTCTCGTTGGGGTCTTTGCTCAGGGCGGACTGGGTGCTCAGGTAGTGGTTGTC
GGGCAGCAGCACGGGGCCGTCGCCGATGGGGGTGTTCTGCTGGTAGTGGTCGGCGAGCTGCACGCTGCCG
TCCTCGATGTTGTGGCGGATCTTGAAGTTCACCTTGATGCCGTTCTTCTGCTTGTCGGCCATGATATAGA
CGTTGTGGCTGTTGTAGTTGTACTCCAGCTTGTGCCCCAGGATGTTGCCGTCCTCCTTGAAGTCGATGCC
CTTCAGCTCGATGCGGTTCACCAGGGTGTCGCCCTCGAACTTCACCTCGGCGCGGGTCTTGTAGTTGCCG
TCGTCCTTGAAGAAGATGGTGCGCTCCTGGACGTAGCCTTCGGGCATGGCGGACTTGAAGAAGTCGTGCT
GCTTCATGTGGTCGGGGTAGCGGCTGAAGCACTGCACGCCGTAGGTCAGGGTGGTCACGAGGGTGGGCCA
GGGCACGGGCAGCTTGCCGGTGGTGCAGATGAACTTCAGGGTCAGCTTGCCGTAGGTGGCATCGCCCTCG
CCCTCGCCGGACACGCTGAACTTGTGGCCGTTTACGTCGCCGTCCAGCTCGACCAGGATGGGCACCACCC
CGGTGAACAGCTCCTCGCCCTTGCTCACGTGGATCCCACTGCTATAATAACAATAAGTTTTTGGTTCTAC
CCCTTTCATCTGATTGGAGAAGGAGGTGGGCGCACCCTGTTGGCCATAGCCTTGCTGCCCATAGTCGCCC
TGAGGCCCGTAGCCACCGCCACCGCTGGCTGGCTGCCCGTAATCGGGTTGATAACCACCCTGAGGCCCGT
AGGAGTCCTGGGGCCCATAGCCTCCGGGGCCCTGCCCGTAGCCCGCATCGCCGTAGGCATCGCCAGGTGC
TGGTTGCTTTTCCGGGGCGCCTGGAGGTGCGCGCATGAATGGGGCTGCCCAGCCTGTCTCCTTGAACACG
AACCATAAGTTGCCAACCCAGAGCACCAGGTTCAGGAAGCCAAACACCACTGAGGTGTTGAGTCCTGAAG
TCACAGGGTCCCTCAGTTCCTTGCATGTGTTCCCTGTCTGGCGGCACATGGGCATCTCCTTGATAATGTT
CTCTGGGTCCGTGGCCATCTTCACATCGGACAGGCCTTTGGCCCAGGCTGATGAACTAACTAGCCACATG
AAAGCGAACACGGCTGTAGCCAGAAAGTCCATCATAGGCCCTTTGTTGTTCTCTCGGTACTTGTTCTGCA
GGAAGATGTAGGTGGCCAGGGCCCCCATGGAGTAGAGGAAGGCAAACACAGCCACGGTGACAAAGAATTC
AGCCGACGAGGAGTAGTCCCCAACCAGGAAGATCTTGGTAGTGCCCCCTTTGACGCAGGAGGGTGCATCA
AAGTACACTTGGTGCAGCCTGAAGGGGTACTCGAATTCAACTTCGATGTTGAGGGCACTCTCCGTCTTGT
TGGCACACTCCACGCTCAGCCGAAGCTCCCCGGTGTAGCTGCCACACGTAGCAAAGGCGAAGATGGCAAA
GACCCACTGCAGCACCTTCACGAAGCCAAGGGGCTCCTTGACCACCCGGAACTGACCCCCAGCCACCAGC
TGATTCACCACGTCCATGGTGGCAAGGGCGAATTCCAGCACACTGGCGGCCGTTACTAGCATAACTTCGT
ATAAAGTATCCTATACGAAGTTATTTGCCTTAACCCAGAAATTATCACTGTTATTCTTTAGAATGGTGCA
AAGAATAACTTCGTATAATGTATGCTATACGAAGTTATGAATTCGATATCCCAAATCAAGCTTATCGATA
ATCAACCTCTGGATTACAAAATTTGTGAAAGATTGACTGGTATTCTTAACTATGTTGCTCCTTTTACGCT
ATGTGGATACGCTGCTTTAATGCCTTTGTATCATGCTATTGCTTCCCGTATGGCTTTCATTTTCTCCTCC
TTGTATAAATCCTGGTTGCTGTCTCTTTATGAGGAGTTGTGGCCCGTTGTCAGGCAACGTGGCGTGGTGT
GCACTGTGTTTGCTGACGCAACCCCCACTGGTTGGGGCATTGCCACCACCTGTCAGCTCCTTTCCGGGAC
TTTCGCTTTCCCCCTCCCTATTGCCACGGCGGAACTCATCGCCGCCTGCCTTGCCCGCTGCTGGACAGGG
GCTCGGCTGTTGGGCACTGACAATTCCGTGGTGTTGTCGGGGAAATCATCGTCCTTTCCTTGGCTGCTCG
CCTATGTTGCCACCTGGATTCTGCGCGGGACGTCCTTCTGCTACGTCCCTTCGGCCCTCAATCCAGCGGA
CCTTCCTTCCCGCGGCCTGCTGCCGGCTCTGCGGCCTCTTCCGCGTCTTCGCCTTCGCCCTCAGACGAGT
CGGATCTCCCTTTGGGCCGCCTCCCCGCATCGATACCGAGCGCTGCTCGAGAGATCTACGGGTGGCATCC
CTGTGACCCCTCCCCAGTGCCTCTCCTGGCCCTGGAAGTTGCCACTCCAGTGCCCACCAGCCTTGTCCTA
ATAAAATTAAGTTGCATCATTTTGTCTGACTAGGTGTCCTTCTATAATATTATGGGGTGGAGGGGGGTGG
TATGGAGCAAGGGGCAAGTTGGGAAGACAACCTGTAGGGCCTGCGGGGTCTATTGGGAACCAAGCTGGAG
TGCAGTGGCACAATCTTGGCTCACTGCAATCTCCGCCTCCTGGGTTCAAGCGATTCTCCTGCCTCAGCCT
CCCGAGTTGTTGGGATTCCAGGCATGCATGACCAGGCTCAGCTAATTTTTGTTTTTTTGGTAGAGACGGG
GTTTCACCATATTGGCCAGGCTGGTCTCCAACTCCTAATCTCAGGTGATCTACCCACCTTGGCCTCCCAA
ATTGCTGGGATTACAGGCGTGAACCACTGCTCCCTTCCCTGTCCTTCTGATTTTGTAGGTAACCACGTGC
GGACCGAGCGGCCGCAGGAACCCCTAGTGATGGAGTTGGCCACTCCCTCTCTGCGCGCTCGCTCGCTCAC
TGAGGCCGGGCGACCAAAGGTCGCCCGACGCCCGGGCTTTGCCCGGGCGGCCTCAGTGAGCGAGCGAGCG
CGCAGCTGCCTGCAGGGGCGCCTGATGCGGTATTTTCTCCTTACGCATCTGTGCGGTATTTCACACCGCA
TA
[95 nt withheld, positions 3363-3457]
T
[46 nt withheld, positions 3459-3504]
C
[141 nt withheld, positions 3506-3646]
CCTTTGACGTTGGAGTCCACGTTCTTT
[37 nt withheld, positions 3674-3710]
ACTCTATCTCGGGCTATTCTTTTGATTTATAAGGGATTTTGCCGATTTCGGTCTATTGGTTAAAAAATGA
GCTGATTTAACAAAAATTTAACGCGAATTTTAACAAAATATTAACGTTTACAATTTTATGGTGCACTCTC
AGTACAATCTGCTCTGATGCCGCATAGTTAAGCCAGCCCCGACACCCGCCAACACCCGCTGACGCGCCCT
GACGGGCTTGTCTGCTCCCGGCATCCGCTTACAGACAAGCTGTGACCGTCTCCGGGAGCTGCATGTGTCA
GAGGTTTTCACCGTCATCACCGAAACGCGCGAGACGAAAGGGCCTCGTGATACGCCTATTTTTATAGGTT
AATGTCATGATAATAATGGTTTCTTAGACGTCAGGTGGCACTTTTCGGGGAAATGTGCGCGGAACCCCTA
TTTGTTTATTTTTCTAAATACATTCAAATATGTATCCGCTCATGAGACAATAACCCTGATAAATGCTTCA
ATAATATTGAAAAAGGAAGAGTATGAGTATTCAACATTTCCGTGTCGCCCTTATTCCCTTTTTTGCGGCA
TTTTGCCTTCCTGTTTTTGCTCACCCAGAAACGCTGGTGAAAGTAAAAGATGCTGAAGATCAGTTGGGTG
CACGAGTGGGTTACATCGAACTGGATCTCAACAGCGGTAAGATCCTTGAGAGTTTTCGCCCCGAAGAACG
TTTTCCAATGATGAGCACTTTTAAAGTTCTGCTATGTGGCGCGGTATTATCCCGTATTGACGCCGGGCAA
GAGCAACTCGGTCGCCGCATACACTATTCTCAGAATGACTTGGTTGAGTACTCACCAGTCACAGAAAAGC
ATCTTACGGATGGCATGACAGTAAGAGAATTATGCAGTGCTGCCATAACCATGAGTGATAACACTGCGGC
CAACTTACTTCTGACAACGATCGGAGGACCGAAGGAGCTAACCGCTTTTTTGCACAACATGGGGGATCAT
GTAACTCGCCTTGATCGTTGGGAACCGGAGCTGAATGAAGCCATACCAAACGACGAGCGTGACACCACGA
TGCCTGTAGCAATGGCAACAACGTTGCGCAAACTATTAACTGGCGAACTACTTACTCTAGCTTCCCGGCA
ACAATTAATAGACTGGATGGAGGCGGATAAAGTTGCAGGACCACTTCTGCGCTCGGCCCTTCCGGCTGGC
TGGTTTATTGCTGATAAATCTGGAGCCGGTGAGCGTGGGTCTCGCGGTATCATTGCAGCACTGGGGCCAG
ATGGTAAGCCCTCCCGTATCGTAGTTATCTACACGACGGGGAGTCAGGCAACTATGGATGAACGAAATAG
ACAGATCGCTGAGATAGGTGCCTCACTGATTAAGCATTGGTAACTGTCAGACCAAGTTTACTCATATATA
CTTTAGATTGATTTAAAACTTCATTTTTAATTTAAAAGGATCTAGGTGAAGATCCTTTTTGATAATCTCA
TGACCAAAATCCCTTAACGTGAGTTTTCGTTCCACTGAGCGTCAGACCCCGTAGAAAAGATCAAAGGATC
TTCTTGAGATCCTTTTTTTCTGCGCGTAATCTGCTGCTTGCAAACAAAAAAACCACCGCTACCAGCGGTG
GTTTGTTTGCCGGATCAAGAGCTACCAACTCTTTTTCCGAAGGTAACTGGCTTCAGCAGAGCGCAGATAC
CAAATACTGTTCTTCTAGTGTAGCCGTAGTTAGGCCACCACTTCAAGAACTCTGTAGCACCGCCTACATA
CCTCGCTCTGCTAATCCTGTTACCAGTGGCTGCTGCCAGTGGCGATAAGTCGTGTCTTACCGGGTTGGAC
TCAAGACGATAGTTACCGGATAAGGCGCAGCGGTCGGGCTGAACGGGGGGTTCGTGCACACAGCCCAGCT
TGGAGCGAACGACCTACACCGAACTGAGATACCTACAGCGTGAGCTATGAGAAAGCGCCACGCTTCCCGA
AGGGAGAAAGGCGGACAGGTATCCGGTAAGCGGCAGGGTCGGAACAGGAGAGCGCACGAGGGAGCTTCCA
GGGGGAAACGCCTGGTATCTTTATAGTCCTGTCGGGTTTCGCCACCTCTGACTTGAGCGTCGATTTTTGT
GATGCTCGTCAGGGGGGCGGAGCCTATGGAAAAACGCCAGCAACGCGGCCTTTTTACGGTTCCTGGCCTT
TTGCTGGCCTTTTGCTCACATGTCCTGCAGGCAGCTGCGCGCTCGCTCGCTCACTGAGGCCGGGCGACCT
TTGGTCTGAGGCCGGGCGACCTTTGGTCGCCCGGCCTCAGTGAGCGAGCGAGCGCGCAGAGAGGGAGTGG
CCAACTCCATCACTAGGGGTTCCTGCGGCCGCACGCGTAACATTATGGCCTTAGGTCACTTCATCTCCAT
GGGGTTCTTCTTCTGATTTTCTAGTTATTAATAGTAATCAATTACGGGGTCATTAGTTCATAGCCCATAT
ATGGAGTTCCGCGTTACATAACTTACGGTAAATGGCCCGCCTGGCTGACCGCCCAACGACCCCCGCCCAT
TGACGTCAATAATGACGTATGTTCCCATAGTAACGCCAATAGGGACTTTCCATTGACGTCAATGGGTGGA
GTATTTACGGTAAACTGCCCACTTGGCAGTACATCAAGTGTATCATATGCCAAGTACGCCCCCTATTGAC
GTCAATGACGGTAAATGGCCCGCCTGGCATTATGCCCAGTACATGACCTTATGGGACTTTCCTACTTGGC
AGTACATCTACGTATTAGTCATCGCTATTACCATGGTCGAGGTGAGCCCCACGTTCTGCTTCACTCTCCC
CATCTCCCCCCCCTCCCCACCCCCAATTTTGTATTTATTTATTTTTTAATTATTTTGTGCAGCGATGGGG
GCGGGGGGGGGGGGGGGGCGCGCCGGGGGGGGGGGGGGGGGGGGGGGGGGGGGGGGGGGGGGGGCGGAGA
GGTGCGGCGGCAGCCAATCAGAGCGGCGCGCTCCGAAAGTTTCCTTTTATGGCGAGGCGGCGGCGGCGGC
GGCCCTATAAAAAGCGAAGCGCGCGGCGGGCGGGAGTCGCTGCGCGCTGCCTTCGCCCCGTGCCCCGCTC
CGCCGCCGCCTCGCGCCGCCCGCCCCGGCTCTGACTGACCGCGTTACTCCCACAGGTGAGCGGGCGGGAC
GGCCCTTCTCCTCCGGGCTGTAATTAGCGCTTGGTTTAATGACGGCTTGTTTCTTTTCTGTGGCTGCGTG
AAAGCCTTGAGGGGCTCCGGGAGGGCCCTTTGTGCGGGGGGAGCGGCTCGGGGGGTGCGTGCGTGTGTGT
GTGCGTGGGGAGCGCCGCGTGCGGCTCCGCGCTGCCCGGCGGCTGTGAGCGCTGCGGGCGCGGCGCGGGG
CTTTGTGCGCTCCGCAGTGTGCGCGAGGGGAGCGCGGCCGGGGGCGGTGCCCCGCGGTGCGGGGGGGGCT
GCGAGGGGAACAAAGGCTGCGTGCGGGGTGTGTGCGTGGGGGGGTGAGCAGGGGGTGTGGGCGCGTCGGT
CGGGCTGCAACCCCCCCTGCACCCCCCTCCCCGAGTTGCTGAGCACGGCCCGGCTTCGGGTGCGGGGCTC
CGTACGGGGCGTGGCGCGGGGCTCGCCGTGCCGGGCGGGGGGTGGCGGCAGGTGGGGGTGCCGGGCGGGG
CGGGGCCGCCTCGGGCCGGGGAGGGCTCGGGGGAGGGGCGCGGCGGCCCCCGGAGCGCCGGCGGCTGTCG
AGGCGCGGCGAGCCGCAGCCATTGCCTTTTATGGTAATCGTGCGAGAGGGCGCAGGGACTTCCTTTGTCC
CAAATCTGTGCGGAGCCGAAATCTGGGAGGCGCCGCCGCACCCCCTCTAGCGGGCGCGGGGCGAAGCGGT
GCGGCGCCGGCAGGAAGGAAATGGGCGGGGAGGGCCTTCGTGCGTCGCCGCGCCGCCGTCCCCTTCTCCC
TCTCCAGCCTCGGGGCTGTCCGCGGGGGGACGGCTGCCTTCGGGGGGGACGGGGCAGGGCGGGGTTCGGC
TTCTGGCGTGTGACCGGCGGCTCTAGAGCCTCTGCTAACCATGTTCATGCCTTCTTCTTTTTCCTACAGC
TCCTGGGCAACGTGCTGGTTATTGTGCTGTCTCATCATTTTGGCAAAGAATTCGGTACCGAGCTCG
