>Addgene plasmid #73816 | CAG Double flox Synaptophysin-EGFP WPRE | addgene partial sequence | sequence record 141309 | pCAG-F 5'-GCAACGTGCTGGTTATTGTG-3'
AGAATTCGGTACCGGAGCTCGGATCCTCTAGAGTCGACTCCGGAATAACTTCGTATAGGATACTTTATAC
GAAGTTATGCAGAATGGTAGCTGGATTGTAGCTGCTATTAGCAATATGAAACCTCTTAATAACTTCGTAT
AGCATACATTATACGAAGTTATGGCGCGCCCTTTACTTGTACAGCTCGTCCATGCCGAGAGTGATCCCGG
CGGCGGTCACGAACTCCAGCAGGACCATGTGATCGCGCTTCTCGTTGGGGTCTTTGCTCAGGGCGGACTG
GGTGCTCAGGTAGTGGTTGTCGGGCAGCAGCACGGGGCCGTCGCCGATGGGGGTGTTCTGCTGGTAGTGG
TCGGCGAGCTGCACGCTGCCGTCCTCGATGTTGTGGCGGATCTTGAAGTTCACCTTGATGCCGTTCTTCT
GCTTGTCGGCCATGATATAGACGTTGTGGCTGTTGTAGTTGTACTCCAGCTTGTGCCCCAGGATGTTGCC
GTCCTCCTTGAAGTCGATGCCCTTCAGCTCGATGCGGTTCACCAGGGTGTCGCCCTCGAACTTCACCTCG
GCGCGGGTCTTGTAGTTGCCGTCGTCCTTGAAGAAGATGGTGCGCTCCTGGACGTAGCCTTCGGGCATGG
CGGACTTGAAGAAGTCGTGCTGCTTCATGTGGTCGGGGTAGCGGCTGAAGCACTGCACGCCGTAGGTCAG
GGTGGTCACGAGGGTGGGCCAGGGCACGGGCAGCTTGCCGGTGGTGCAGATGAACTTCAGGGTCAGCTTG
CCGTAGGTGGCATCGCCCTCGCCCTCGCCGGACACGCTGAACTTGTGGCCGTTTACGTCGCCGTCCAGCT
CGACCAGGATGGGCACCACCCCGGTGAACAGCTCCTCGCCCTTGCTCACGTGGATCCCACTGCTATAATA
ACAATAAGTTT
