>Addgene plasmid #73816 | CAG Double flox Synaptophysin-EGFP WPRE | addgene partial sequence | sequence record 141310 | WPRE-R 5'-CATAGCGTAAAAGGAGCAACA-3'
GTCAATCTTTCACAAATTTTGTAATCCAGAGGTTGATTATCGATAAGCTTGATTTGGGATATCGAATTCA
TAACTTCGTATAGCATACATTATACGAAGTTATTCTTTGCACCATTCTAAAGAATAACAGTGATAATTTC
TGGGTTAAGGCAAATAACTTCGTATAGGATACTTTATACGAAGTTATGCTAGTAACGGCCGCCAGTGTGC
TGGAATTCGCCCTTGCCACCATGGACGTGGTGAATCAGCTGGTGGCTGGGGGTCAGTTCCGGGTGGTCAA
GGAGCCCCTTGGCTTCGTGAAGGTGCTGCAGTGGGTCTTTGCCATCTTCGCCTTTGCTACGTGTGGCAGC
TACACCGGGGAGCTTCGGCTGAGCGTGGAGTGTGCCAACAAGACGGAGAGTGCCCTCAACATCGAAGTTG
AATTCGAGTACCCCTTCAGGCTGCACCAAGTGTACTTTGATGCACCCTCCTGCGTCAAAGGGGGCACTAC
CAAGATCTTCCTGGTTGGGGACTACTCCTCGTCGGCTGAATTCTTTGTCACCGTGGCTGTGTTTGCCTTC
CTCTACTCCATGGGGGCCCTGGCCACCTACATCTTCCTGCAGAACAAGTACCGAGAGAACAACAAAGGGC
CTATGATGGACTTTCTGGCTACAGCCGTGTTCGCTTTCATGTGGCTAGTTAGTTCATCAGCCTGGGCCAA
AGGCCTGTCCGATGTGAAGATGGCCACGGACCCAGAGAACATTATCAAGGAGATGCCCATGTGCCGCCAG
ACAGGGAACACATGCAAGGAACTGAGGGACCCTGTGACTTCAGGACTCAACACCTCAGTGGTGTTTGGCT
TCCTGAACCTGGTGCTCTGGGTTGGCAACTTATGGTTCGTGTTCAAGGAGACAGGCTGGGCAGCCCCATT
CATGCGCGCACCTCCAGGCGCCCCGGAAA
