>Addgene plasmid #73816 | CAG Double flox Synaptophysin-EGFP WPRE | addgene partial sequence | sequence record 142198 | EXFP-R 5'-GTCTTGTAGTTGCCGTCGTC-3'
CCTTCGGGCATGGCGGACTTGAAGAAGTCGTGCTGCTTCATGTGGTCGGGGTAGCGGCTGAAGCACTGCA
CGCCGTAGGTCAGGGTGGTCACGAGGGTGGGCCAGGGCACGGGCAGCTTGCCGGTGGTGCAGATGAACTT
CAGGGTCAGCTTGCCGTAGGTGGCATCGCCCTCGCCCTCGCCGGACACGCTGAACTTGTGGCCGTTTACG
TCGCCGTCCAGCTCGACCAGGATGGGCACCACCCCGGTGAACAGCTCCTCGCCCTTGCTCACGTGGATCC
CACTGCTATAATAACAATAAGTTTTTGGTTCTACCCCTTTCATCTGATTGGAGAAGGAGGTGGGCGCACC
CTGTTGGCCATAGCCTTGCTGCCCATAGTCGCCCTGAGGCCCGTAGCCACCGCCACCGCTGGCTGGCTGC
CCGTAATCGGGTTGATAACCACCCTGAGGCCCGTAGGAGTCCTGGGGCCCATAGCCTCCGGGGCCCTGCC
CGTAGCCCGCATCGCCGTAGGCATCGCCAGGTGCTGGTTGCTTTTCCGGGGCGCCTGGAGGTGCGCGCAT
GAATGGGGCTGCCCAGCCTGTCTCCTTGAACACGAACCATAAGTTGCCAACCCAGAGCACCAGGTTCAGG
AAGCCAAACACCACTGAGGTGTTGAGTCCTGAAGTCACAGGGTCCCTCAGTTCCTTGCATGTGTTCCCTG
TCTGGCGGCACATGGGCATCTCCTTGATAATGTTCTCTGGGTCCGTGGCCATCTTCACATCGGACAGGCC
TTTGGCCCAGGCTGATGAACTAACTAGCCACATGAAAGCGAACACGGCTGTAGCCAGAAAGTCCATCATA
GGCCCTTTGTTGTTCTCTCGG
